>Addgene plasmid #226383 | pcDNA3.1(-).TagRFP.T-2A-V5-20D3Q.Tau2N4R-WPRE | addgene full sequence | sequence record 450739 | Addgene NGS Result
GACGGATCGGGAGATCTCCCGATCCCCTATGGTGCACTCTCAGTACAATCTGCTCTGATGCCGCATAGTT
AAGCCAGTATCTGCTCCCTGCTTGTGTGTTGGAGGTCGCTGAGTAGTGCGCGAGCAAAATTTAAGCTACA
ACAAGGCAAGGCTTGACCGACAATTGCATGAAGAATCTGCTTAGGGTTAGGCGTTTTGCGCTGCTTCGCG
ATGTACGGGCCAGATATACGCGTTGACATTGATTATTGACTAGTTATTAATAGTAATCAATTACGGGGTC
ATTAGTTCATAGCCCATATATGGAGTTCCGCGTTACATAACTTACGGTAAATGGCCCGCCTGGCTGACCG
CCCAACGACCCCCGCCCATTGACGTCAATAATGACGTATGTTCCCATAGTAACGCCAATAGGGACTTTCC
ATTGACGTCAATGGGTGGAGTATTTACGGTAAACTGCCCACTTGGCAGTACATCAAGTGTATCATATGCC
AAGTACGCCCCCTATTGACGTCAATGACGGTAAATGGCCCGCCTGGCATTATGCCCAGTACATGACCTTA
TGGGACTTTCCTACTTGGCAGTACATCTACGTATTAGTCATCGCTATTACCATGGTGATGCGGTTTTGGC
AGTACATCAATGGGCGTGGATAGCGGTTTGACTCACGGGGATTTCCAAGTCTCCACCCCATTGACGTCAA
TGGGAGTTTGTTTTGGCACCAAAATCAACGGGACTTTCCAAAATGTCGTAACAACTCCGCCCCATTGACG
CAAATGGGCGGTAGGCGTGTACGGTGGGAGGTCTATATAAGCAGAGCTCTCTGGCTAACTAGAGAACCCA
CTGCTTACTGGCTTATCGAAATTAATACGACTCACTATAGGGAGACCCAAGCTGGCTAGCGTTTAAACGG
GCCCTCTAGACTCGAGCTCAAGCTTCGAATTCTGCAGTCGACGGTACCGCGGGCCCGGGATCCACCGGTC
GCCACCATGGTGTCTAAGGGCGAAGAGCTGATTAAGGAGAACATGCACATGAAGCTGTACATGGAGGGCA
CCGTGAACAACCACCACTTCAAGTGCACATCCGAGGGCGAAGGCAAGCCCTACGAGGGCACCCAGACCAT
GAGAATCAAGGTGGTCGAGGGCGGCCCTCTCCCCTTCGCCTTCGACATCCTGGCTACCAGCTTCATGTAC
GGCAGCAGAACCTTCATCAACCACACCCAGGGCATCCCCGACTTCTTTAAGCAGTCCTTCCCTGAGGGCT
TCACATGGGAGAGAGTCACCACATACGAAGACGGGGGCGTGCTGACCGCTACCCAGGACACCAGCCTCCA
GGACGGCTGCCTCATCTACAACGTCAAGATCAGAGGGGTGAACTTCCCATCCAACGGCCCTGTGATGCAG
AAGAAAACACTCGGCTGGGAGGCCAACACCGAGATGCTGTACCCCGCTGACGGCGGCCTGGAAGGCAGAA
CCGACATGGCCCTGAAGCTCGTGGGCGGGGGCCACCTGATCTGCAACTTCAAGACCACATACAGATCCAA
GAAACCCGCTAAGAACCTCAAGATGCCCGGCGTCTACTATGTGGACCACAGACTGGAAAGAATCAAGGAG
GCCGACAAAGAGACCTACGTCGAGCAGCACGAGGTGGCTGTGGCCAGATACTGCGACCTCCCTAGCAAAC
TGGGGCACAAACTTAATGGCATGGACGAGCTGTACAAGGGTACCGGCGAGGGCAGAGGAAGTCTGCTAAC
ATGCGGTGACGTCGAGGAGAATCCTGGCCCAACCGGTAAAGGTAAGCCTATCCCTAACCCTCTCCTCGGT
CTCGATTCTACGACTAGTGCTGAGCCCCGCCAGGAGTTCGAAGTGATGGAAGATCACGCTGGGACGTACG
GGTTGGGGGACAGGAAAGATCAGGGGGGCTACGATATGCACCAAGACCAAGAGGGTGACACGGACGCTGG
CCTGAAAGAATCTCCCCTGCAGACCCCCACTGAGGACGGATCTGAGGAACCGGGCTCTGAAACCTCTGAT
GCTAAGGATGATCCAGATGCGGAAGATGTGACAGCACCCTTAGTGGATGAGGGAGCTCCCGGCAAGCAGG
CTGCCGCGCAGCCCCACACGGAGATCCCAGAAGGAACCACAGCTGAAGAAGCAGGCATTGGAGACGATCC
CGATCTGGAAGACGAAGCTGCTGGTCACGTGACCCAAGCTCGCATGGTCAGTAAAAGCAAAGACGGGACT
GGAAGCGATGACAAAAAAGCCAAGGGGGCTGATGGTAAAACGAAGATCGCCACACCGCGGGGAGCAGCCC
CTCCAGGCCAGAAGGGCCAGGCCAACGCCACCAGGATTCCAGCAAAAACCCCGCCCGCTCCAAAGGATCC
ACCCAGCTCTGGTGAACCTCCAAAATCAGGGGATCGCAGCGGCTACAGCGATCCCGGCTCCCCAGGCACT
CCCGGCAGCCGCTCCCGCGATCCGGATCTTCCAGATCCACCCACCCGGGAGCCCAAGAAGGTGGCAGTGG
TCCGTGATCCACCCAAGGATCCGGATTCCGCCAAGAGCCGCCTGCAGACAGCCCCCGTGCCCATGCCAGA
CCTGAAGAATGTCAAGTCCAAGATCGGCGATGATGAGAACCTGAAGCACCAGCCGGGAGGCGGGAAGGTG
CAGATAATTAATAAGCAGCTGGATCTTAGCAACGTCCAGTCCAAGTGTGGCTCAAAGGATAATATCAAAC
ACGTCCCGGGAGGCGGCAGTGTGCAAATAGTCTACAAACCAGTTGACCTGAGCAAGGTGACCTCCAAGTG
TGGCTCATTAGGCAACATCCATCATAAACCAGGAGGTGGCCAGGTGGAAGTAAAATCTGAGCAGCTTGAC
TTCAAGGACAGAGTCCAGTCGCAGATTGGGTCCCTGGACAATATCACCCACGTCCCTGGCGGAGGAAATA
AAAAGATTGAAACCCACAAGCTGACCTTCCGCGAGAACGCCAAAGCCAAGACAGACCACGGGGCGGAGAT
CGTGTACAAGGATCCAGTGGTGGATGGGGACGATGATCCACGGCATCTCAGCAATGTCTCCTCCACCGGC
AGCATCGACATGGTAGACTCGCCCCAGCTCGCCACGCTAGCTGACGAGGTGTCTGCCTCCCTGGCCAAGC
AGGGTTTGTAGGGATCCGATTATCGATAATCAACCTCTGGATTACAAAATTTGTGAAAGATTGACTGGTA
TTCTTAACTATGTTGCTCCTTTTACGCTATGTGGATACGCTGCTTTAATGCCTTTGTATCATGCTATTGC
TTCCCGTATGGCTTTCATTTTCTCCTCCTTGTATAAATCCTGGTTGCTGTCTCTTTATGAGGAGTTGTGG
CCCGTTGTCAGGCAACGTGGCGTGGTGTGCACTGTGTTTGCTGACGCAACCCCCACTGGTTGGGGCATTG
CCACCACCTGTCAGCTCCTTTCCGGGACTTTCGCTTTCCCCCTCCCTATTGCCACGGCGGAACTCATCGC
CGCCTGCCTTGCCCGCTGCTGGACAGGGGCTCGGCTGTTGGGCACTGACAATTCCGTGGTGTTGTCGGGG
AAATCATCGTCCTTTCCTTGGCTGCTCGCCTGTGTTGCCACCTGGATTCTGCGCGGGACGCCCTTCTGCT
ACGTCCCTTCGGCCCTCAATCCAGCGGACCTTCCTTCCCGCGGCCTGCTGCCGGCTCTGCGGCCTCTTCC
GCGTCTTCGCCTTCGCCCTCAGACGAGTCGGATCTCCCTTTGGGCCGCCTCCCCGCATCGATACCGTCGA
GCGATATCTGCAGAATTCCACCACACTGGACTAGTGGATCCGAGCTCGGTACCAAGCTTAAGTTTAAACC
GCTGATCAGCCTCGACTGTGCCTTCTAGTTGCCAGCCATCTGTTGTTTGCCCCTCCCCCGTGCCTTCCTT
GACCCTGGAAGGTGCCACTCCCACTGTCCTTTCCTAATAAAATGAGGAAATTGCATCGCATTGTCTGAGT
AGGTGTCATTCTATTCTGGGGGGTGGGGTGGGGCAGGACAGCAAGGGGGAGGATTGGGAAGACAATAGCA
GGCATGCTGGGGATGCGGTGGGCTCTATGGCTTCTGAGGCGGAAAGAACCAGCTGGGGCTCTAGGGGGTA
TCCCC
[124 nt withheld, positions 4136-4259]
C
[91 nt withheld, positions 4261-4351]
A
[49 nt withheld, positions 4353-4401]
CCTTTGACGTTGGAGTCCACGTTCTTT
[37 nt withheld, positions 4429-4465]
ACCCTATCTCGGTCTATTCTTTTGATTTATAAGGGATTTTGCCGATTTCGGCCTATTGGTTAAAAAATGA
GCTGATTTAACAAAAATTTAACGCGAATTAATTCTGTGGAATGTGTGTCAGTTAGGGTGTGGAAAGTCCC
CAGGCTCCCCAGCAGGCAGAAGTATGCAAAGCATGCATCTCAATTAGTCAGCAACCAGGTGTGGAAAGTC
CCCAGGCTCCCCAGCAGGCAGAAGTATGCAAAGCATGCATCTCAATTAGTCAGCAACCATAGTCCCGCCC
CTAACTCCGCCCATCCCGCCCCTAACTCCGCCCAGTTCCGCCCATTCTCCGCCCCATGGCTGACTAATTT
TTTTTATTTATGCAGAGGCCGAGGCCGCCTCTGCCTCTGAGCTATTCCAGAAGTAGTGAGGAGGCTTTTT
TGGAGGCCTAGGCTTTTGCAAAAAGCTCCCGGGAGCTTGTATATCCATTTTCGGATCTGATCAAGAGACA
GGATGAGGATCGTTTCGCATGATTGAACAAGATGGATTGCACGCAGGTTCTCCGGCCGCTTGGGTGGAGA
GGCTATTCGGCTATGACTGGGCACAACAGACAATCGGCTGCTCTGATGCCGCCGTGTTCCGGCTGTCAGC
GCAGGGGCGCCCGGTTCTTTTTGTCAAGACCGACCTGTCCGGTGCCCTGAATGAACTGCAGGACGAGGCA
GCGCGGCTATCGTGGCTGGCCACGACGGGCGTTCCTTGCGCAGCTGTGCTCGACGTTGTCACTGAAGCGG
GAAGGGACTGGCTGCTATTGGGCGAAGTGCCGGGGCAGGATCTCCTGTCATCTCACCTTGCTCCTGCCGA
GAAAGTATCCATCATGGCTGATGCAATGCGGCGGCTGCATACGCTTGATCCGGCTACCTGCCCATTCGAC
CACCAAGCGAAACATCGCATCGAGCGAGCACGTACTCGGATGGAAGCCGGTCTTGTCGATCAGGATGATC
TGGACGAAGAGCATCAGGGGCTCGCGCCAGCCGAACTGTTCGCCAGGCTCAAGGCGCGCATGCCCGACGG
CGAGGATCTCGTCGTGACCCATGGCGATGCCTGCTTGCCGAATATCATGGTGGAAAATGGCCGCTTTTCT
GGATTCATCGACTGTGGCCGGCTGGGTGTGGCGGACCGCTATCAGGACATAGCGTTGGCTACCCGTGATA
TTGCTGAAGAGCTTGGCGGCGAATGGGCTGACCGCTTCCTCGTGCTTTACGGTATCGCCGCTCCCGATTC
GCAGCGCATCGCCTTCTATCGCCTTCTTGACGAGTTCTTCTGAGCGGGACTCTGGGGTTCGAAATGACCG
ACCAAGCGACGCCCAACCTGCCATCACGAGATTTCGATTCCACCGCCGCCTTCTATGAAAGGTTGGGCTT
CGGAATCGTTTTCCGGGACGCCGGCTGGATGATCCTCCAGCGCGGGGATCTCATGCTGGAGTTCTTCGCC
CACCCCAACTTGTTTATTGCAGCTTATAATGGTTACAAATAAAGCAATAGCATCACAAATTTCACAAATA
AAGCATTTTTTTCACTGCATTCTAGTTGTGGTTTGTCCAAACTCATCAATGTATCTTATCATGTCTGTAT
ACCGTCGACCTCTAGCTAGAGCTTGGCGTAATCATGGTCATAGCTGTTTCCTGTGTGAAATTGTTATCCG
CTCACAATTCCACACAACATACGAGCCGGAAGCATAAAGTGTAAAGCCTGGGGTGCCTAATGAGTGAGCT
AACTCACATTAATTGCGTTGCGCTCACTGCCCGCTTTCCAGTCGGGAAACCTGTCGTGCCAGCTGCATTA
ATGAATCGGCCAACGCGCGGGGAGAGGCGGTTTGCGTATTGGGCGCTCTTCCGCTTCCTCGCTCACTGAC
TCGCTGCGCTCGGTCGTTCGGCTGCGGCGAGCGGTATCAGCTCACTCAAAGGCGGTAATACGGTTATCCA
CAGAATCAGGGGATAACGCAGGAAAGAACATGTGAGCAAAAGGCCAGCAAAAGGCCAGGAACCGTAAAAA
GGCCGCGTTGCTGGCGTTTTTCCATAGGCTCCGCCCCCCTGACGAGCATCACAAAAATCGACGCTCAAGT
CAGAGGTGGCGAAACCCGACAGGACTATAAAGATACCAGGCGTTTCCCCCTGGAAGCTCCCTCGTGCGCT
CTCCTGTTCCGACCCTGCCGCTTACCGGATACCTGTCCGCCTTTCTCCCTTCGGGAAGCGTGGCGCTTTC
TCATAGCTCACGCTGTAGGTATCTCAGTTCGGTGTAGGTCGTTCGCTCCAAGCTGGGCTGTGTGCACGAA
CCCCCCGTTCAGCCCGACCGCTGCGCCTTATCCGGTAACTATCGTCTTGAGTCCAACCCGGTAAGACACG
ACTTATCGCCACTGGCAGCAGCCACTGGTAACAGGATTAGCAGAGCGAGGTATGTAGGCGGTGCTACAGA
GTTCTTGAAGTGGTGGCCTAACTACGGCTACACTAGAAGAACAGTATTTGGTATCTGCGCTCTGCTGAAG
CCAGTTACCTTCGGAAAAAGAGTTGGTAGCTCTTGATCCGGCAAACAAACCACCGCTGGTAGCGGTGGTT
TTTTTGTTTGCAAGCAGCAGATTACGCGCAGAAAAAAAGGATCTCAAGAAGATCCTTTGATCTTTTCTAC
GGGGTCTGACGCTCAGTGGAACGAAAACTCACGTTAAGGGATTTTGGTCATGAGATTATCAAAAAGGATC
TTCACCTAGATCCTTTTAAATTAAAAATGAAGTTTTAAATCAATCTAAAGTATATATGAGTAAACTTGGT
CTGACAGTTACCAATGCTTAATCAGTGAGGCACCTATCTCAGCGATCTGTCTATTTCGTTCATCCATAGT
TGCCTGACTCCCCGTCGTGTAGATAACTACGATACGGGAGGGCTTACCATCTGGCCCCAGTGCTGCAATG
ATACCGCGAGACCCACGCTCACCGGCTCCAGATTTATCAGCAATAAACCAGCCAGCCGGAAGGGCCGAGC
GCAGAAGTGGTCCTGCAACTTTATCCGCCTCCATCCAGTCTATTAATTGTTGCCGGGAAGCTAGAGTAAG
TAGTTCGCCAGTTAATAGTTTGCGCAACGTTGTTGCCATTGCTACAGGCATCGTGGTGTCACGCTCGTCG
TTTGGTATGGCTTCATTCAGCTCCGGTTCCCAACGATCAAGGCGAGTTACATGATCCCCCATGTTGTGCA
AAAAAGCGGTTAGCTCCTTCGGTCCTCCGATCGTTGTCAGAAGTAAGTTGGCCGCAGTGTTATCACTCAT
GGTTATGGCAGCACTGCATAATTCTCTTACTGTCATGCCATCCGTAAGATGCTTTTCTGTGACTGGTGAG
TACTCAACCAAGTCATTCTGAGAATAGTGTATGCGGCGACCGAGTTGCTCTTGCCCGGCGTCAATACGGG
ATAATACCGCGCCACATAGCAGAACTTTAAAAGTGCTCATCATTGGAAAACGTTCTTCGGGGCGAAAACT
CTCAAGGATCTTACCGCTGTTGAGATCCAGTTCGATGTAACCCACTCGTGCACCCAACTGATCTTCAGCA
TCTTTTACTTTCACCAGCGTTTCTGGGTGAGCAAAAACAGGAAGGCAAAATGCCGCAAAAAAGGGAATAA
GGGCGACACGGAAATGTTGAATACTCATACTCTTCCTTTTTCAATATTATTGAAGCATTTATCAGGGTTA
TTGTCTCATGAGCGGATACATATTTGAATGTATTTAGAAAAATAAACAAATAGGGGTTCCGCGCACATTT
CCCCGAAAAGTGCCACCTGACGTC
Features (pLannotate 1.2.2; 24 found; start..end, strand, type, name):
     28..80      -  misc_feature   bom (fragment): basis of mobility region from pBR322
    235..614     +  enhancer       CMV enhancer: human cytomegalovirus immediate early enhancer
    615..818     +  promoter       CMV promoter: human cytomegalovirus (CMV) immediate early promoter
    814..847     +  LTR            5' LTR (truncated) (fragment): truncated 5' long terminal repeat (LTR) from HIV-1
    863..881     +  promoter       T7 promoter: promoter for bacteriophage T7 RNA polymerase
    921..973     +  misc_feature   MCS: multiple cloning site
    987..1718    +  CDS            TagRFP-T: TagRFP-T is a basic (constitutively fluorescent) red fluorescent protein published in 2008, derived from Entacmaea quadricolor. It has low acid sensitivity.
   1791..1832    +  CDS            V5 tag: epitope tag from simian virus 5
   1839..3158    +  CDS            MAPT: TAU_SPECI - Experimental evidence at protein level: Swiss-Prot protein existence level 1. Promotes microtubule assembly and stability, and might be involved in the establishment and maintenance of neuronal polarity. The C-terminus binds axonal microtubules while the N-terminus binds neural plasma membrane components, suggesting that tau functions as a linker protein between both. Axonal polarity is predetermined by tau localization (in the neuronal cell) in the domain of the cell body defined by the centrosome. The short isoforms allow plasticity of the cytoskeleton whereas the longer isoforms
   3178..3766    +  misc_feature   WPRE: woodchuck hepatitis virus posttranscriptional regulatory element
   3866..4090    +  polyA_signal   bGH poly(A) signal: bovine growth hormone polyadenylation signal
   4094..4115    +  promoter       SV40 promoter (fragment): SV40 enhancer and early promoter
   4136..4564    +  rep_origin     f1 ori (sequence partly withheld): f1 bacteriophage origin of replication; arrow indicates direction of (+) strand synthesis
   4578..4907    +  promoter       SV40 promoter: SV40 enhancer and early promoter
   4974..5765    +  CDS            neo: KKA2_KLEPN - Also known as kan, nptII. Experimental evidence at protein level: Swiss-Prot protein existence level 1. Resistance to kanamycin, neomycin, paromomycin, ribostamycin, butirosin and gentamicin B. From Klebsiella pneumoniae.
   5789..5947    +  CDS            ble (fragment): BLE_KLEPN - Experimental evidence at protein level: Swiss-Prot protein existence level 1. Binding protein with a strong affinity to the bleomycin family of antibiotics. Binds to CL990; an antimitotic-antibiotic compound. From Klebsiella pneumoniae.
   5942..6063    +  polyA_signal   SV40 poly(A) signal: SV40 polyadenylation signal
   6136..6152    -  protein_bind   lac operator: The lac repressor binds to the lac operator to inhibit transcription in E. coli. This inhibition can be relieved by adding lactose or isopropyl-β-D-thiogalactopyranoside (IPTG). lac repressor encoded by lacI
   6160..6190    -  promoter       lac promoter: promoter for the E. coli lac operon
   6205..6226    -  protein_bind   CAP binding site: CAP binding activates transcription in the presence of cAMP. E. coli catabolite activator protein
   6239..6331    -  CDS            lacI (fragment): lac repressor; lacI; The lac repressor binds to the lac operator to inhibit transcription in E. coli. This inhibition can be relieved by adding lactose or isopropyl-β-D-thiogalactopyranoside (IPTG).
   6514..7102    -  rep_origin     ori: high-copy-number ColE1/pMB1/pBR322/pUC origin of replication
   7273..8133    -  CDS            AmpR: β-lactamase; bla; confers resistance to ampicillin, carbenicillin, and related antibiotics
   8134..8238    -  promoter       AmpR promoter: bla
