[The description below was written by a language model from this plasmid's Addgene catalogue record and pLannotate feature annotations shown in this document.]
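Description:
pcDNA3.1(-).TagRFP.T-2A-V5-20D3Q.Tau2N4R-WPRE is a mammalian expression plasmid of about 8.3 kb built on the pcDNA3.1(-) backbone. It is propagated in E. coli as a high-copy plasmid through a ColE1/pUC-type origin and selected with ampicillin via the β-lactamase gene. The backbone also carries an f1 origin and an SV40 promoter-driven neomycin phosphotransferase cassette with an SV40 polyadenylation signal, which can support G418 selection of transfected mammalian cells. Small annotated fragments such as the HIV-1 LTR, ble, lacI and bom hits are short partial matches and not functional modules of the design.

The payload is a single open reading frame transcribed from the CMV immediate-early enhancer/promoter, with a T7 promoter just upstream. It encodes the red fluorescent protein TagRFP-T, followed by a 2A self-cleaving peptide (indicated by the construct name and lying in the unannotated gap between the TagRFP-T and V5 features), then a V5 epitope tag fused to the N terminus of human 2N4R tau (MAPT) carrying the mutation set recorded as 20D3Q. The associated publication title concerns post-translational modification mimics, but the record does not list the individual substitutions. A WPRE downstream of the coding region enhances transcript stability and expression, and the bGH polyadenylation signal terminates the message.

Because ribosomal skipping at the 2A yields separate TagRFP-T and V5-tau from one transcript, cells expressing the construct are marked red, whereas cells containing V5-tagged tau without red fluorescence can be read as recipients. This is the logic behind the stated "tau propagation ORF". The plasmid is intended for studying how this mutant tau affects cell-to-cell tau propagation and uptake.
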