Addgene plasmid #226383: pcDNA3.1(-).TagRFP.T-2A-V5-20D3Q.Tau2N4R-WPRE
Purpose: Expresses tau propagation ORF with V5 tag on 20D3Q mutant 2N4R tau
Depositing lab: Bradley Hyman. Depositing organization: Massachusetts General Hospital. Publication: Alzheimer disease-associated tau post-translational modification mimics impact tau propagation and uptake. Dickson JR, Sobolewski RGR, Fernandes AR, Cooper JM, Fan Z, Chung M, Donahue C, Oakley DH, Strickland DK, Hyman BT. J Neuropathol Exp Neurol. 2025 Jun 1;84(6):459-470. doi: 10.1093/jnen/nlaf007. PubMed 39984820.
Backbone
  Vector backbone: pcDNA3.1(-)
  Backbone size w/o insert (bp): 5427
  Vector type: Mammalian Expression
Growth in bacteria
  Bacterial resistance: Ampicillin, 100 μg/mL
  Growth temperature: 37°C
  Growth strain: DH5alpha
  Copy number: High Copy
Gene/Insert
  Gene/Insert name: Tau2N4R
  Species: H. sapiens (human); synthetic
  Insert size (bp): 2174
  Mutation: 20D3Q, Tau2N4R
  Entrez Gene: MAPT (a.k.a. DDPAC, FTD1, FTDP-17, MAPTL, MSTD, MTBT1, MTBT2, PPND, PPP1R103, TAU, Tau-PHF6, tau-40)
  Tag / fusion protein: TagRFP.T.2A.V5 (N terminal on insert)
  Cloning method: Other
Terms and licenses: Academic/Nonprofit Terms; Industry Terms: Not Available to Industry
How to cite: pcDNA3.1(-).TagRFP.T-2A-V5-20D3Q.Tau2N4R-WPRE was a gift from Bradley Hyman (Addgene plasmid # 226383 ; http://n2t.net/addgene:226383 ; RRID:Addgene_226383)
